Addgene plasmid #17442: MSCV-IRES-Thy1.1 DEST
Purpose: (Empty Backbone) Destination vector derived from MSCV-IRES-Thy1.1. Please note that this plasmid contains attB1 and attB2 sites for use in a BP reaction
Depositing lab: Anjana Rao. Depositing organization: Boston Children's Hospital. Publication: FOXP3 controls regulatory T cell function through cooperation with NFAT. Wu Y, Borde M, Heissmeyer V, Feuerer M, Lapan AD, Stroud JC, Bates DL, Guo L, Han A, Ziegler SF, Mathis D, Benoist C, Chen L, Rao A. Cell. 2006 Jul 28. 126(2):375-87. 10.1016/j.cell.2006.05.042 PubMed 16873067.
Backbone
  Vector backbone: MSCV-IRES-Thy1.1
  Backbone manufacturer: Philippa Marrack Lab
  Backbone size (bp): 6063
  Vector type: Mammalian Expression, Retroviral
  Selectable markers: Thy1.1
Growth in bacteria
  Bacterial resistance: Ampicillin, 100 μg/mL
  Growth temperature: 37°C
  Growth strain: ccdB Survival
  Copy number: High Copy
Gene/Insert
  Gene/Insert name: None
  Cloning method: Restriction Enzyme; 5′ cloning site attB1 (not destroyed); 3′ cloning site attB2 (not destroyed)
  Sequencing primers: 5′ pBABE5'; 3′ IRES-R
Terms and licenses: Academic/Nonprofit Terms; Industry Terms: Not Available to Industry
Depositor comments: Recombination sites were added to MSCV-IRES-Thy1.1 for subcloning from pENTR vectors.
How to cite: MSCV-IRES-Thy1.1 DEST was a gift from Anjana Rao (Addgene plasmid # 17442 ; http://n2t.net/addgene:17442 ; RRID:Addgene_17442)
