[The description below was written by a language model from this plasmid's Addgene catalogue record and pLannotate feature annotations shown in this document.]
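Description:
MSCV-IRES-Thy1.1 DEST is an empty retroviral expression backbone derived from the murine stem cell virus vector MSCV-IRES-Thy1.1 and adapted for Gateway recombination cloning. It is propagated in E. coli through a high-copy ColE1/pUC-type origin with ampicillin selection from the β-lactamase gene. The remaining bacterial annotations (partial lacI, lacZα, tetracycline-resistance, rop and bom sequences) are backbone remnants rather than functional units.

The proviral portion is bounded by MESV-type 5′ and 3′ long terminal repeats. The 5′ LTR drives transcription of the genomic RNA, and it is followed by the Ψ packaging signal and a truncated gag segment lacking its start codon, which together support efficient encapsidation when packaging functions are supplied in trans. Downstream lies the cloning position, followed by an EMCV IRES and the mouse Thy1.1 (CD90.1) coding sequence. A gene placed here would be translated from the same LTR-driven bicistronic transcript as Thy1.1, so this GPI-anchored surface marker identifies transduced cells and allows them to be detected or sorted by antibody staining. No drug selection for mammalian cells is recorded.

The record is not fully consistent about the recombination cassette. The name and depositor comments describe a destination vector for transferring inserts from pENTR clones, and a ccdB-tolerant growth strain is listed. However, the sequenced plasmid is annotated with attB1 and attB2 sites only about a hundred bases apart, with no ccdB or chloramphenicol cassette detected. The repository accordingly notes that the sites are suited to a BP reaction. No insert is present.
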