Features (pLannotate 1.2.2; 22 found; start..end, strand, type, name):
    574..915     +  misc_feature   MESV Ψ: packaging signal of murine embryonic stem cell virus
    982..1398    +  CDS            gag (truncated): truncated Moloney murine leukemia virus (MMLV) gag gene lacking the start codon
   1447..1471    +  protein_bind   attB1: mutant version of attB; recombination site for the Gateway® BP reaction BP Clonase™
   1564..1588    -  protein_bind   attB2: mutant version of attB; recombination site for the Gateway® BP reaction BP Clonase™
   1594..1624    -  misc_feature   MCS (fragment): pBluescript multiple cloning site
   1726..2188    +  misc_feature   IRES: internal ribosome entry site (IRES) of the encephalomyocarditis virus (EMCV)
   2200..2218    +  intron         CMV intron (fragment): modified intron A from human cytomegalovirus
   2238..2726    +  CDS            Thy1.1: mouse GPI-anchored cell surface glycoprotein of the immunoglobulin superfamily This allele of Thy1 is also known as CD90.1.
   2782..3296    +  LTR            3' LTR: 3' long terminal repeat from murine embryonic stem cell virus
   3458..3474    -  protein_bind   lac operator: The lac repressor binds to the lac operator to inhibit transcription in E. coli. This inhibition can be relieved by adding lactose or isopropyl-β-D-thiogalactopyranoside (IPTG). lac repressor encoded by lacI
   3482..3512    -  promoter       lac promoter: promoter for the E. coli lac operon
   3527..3548    -  protein_bind   CAP binding site: CAP binding activates transcription in the presence of cAMP. E. coli catabolite activator protein
   3561..3653    -  CDS            lacI (fragment): lac repressor; lacI; The lac repressor binds to the lac operator to inhibit transcription in E. coli. This inhibition can be relieved by adding lactose or isopropyl-β-D-thiogalactopyranoside (IPTG).
   3836..4424    -  rep_origin     ori: high-copy-number ColE1/pMB1/pBR322/pUC origin of replication
   4595..5455    -  CDS            AmpR: β-lactamase; bla; confers resistance to ampicillin, carbenicillin, and related antibiotics
   5456..5560    -  promoter       AmpR promoter: bla
   5655..5690    +  CDS            rop (fragment): Rop protein, which maintains plasmids at low copy number; rop
   5792..5891    +  misc_feature   bom (fragment): basis of mobility region from pBR322
   5897..6046    -  CDS            lacZα (fragment): LacZα fragment of β-galactosidase; lacZ fragment
   6046..6247    -  CDS            TcR (fragment): tetracycline efflux protein; tet; confers resistance to tetracycline
   6248..6346    +  CDS            env (fragment): murine leukemia virus gPr80 envelope polyprotein precursor; env; proteolytically cleaved into gp70SU and p15TM subunits
   6388..510     +  LTR            5' LTR (across the origin): 5' long terminal repeat from murine embryonic stem cell virus
>Addgene plasmid #17442 | MSCV-IRES-Thy1.1 DEST | addgene full sequence | sequence record 206284 | Addgene NGS Result
GACCCCACCTGTAGGTTTGGCAAGCTAGCTTAAGTAACGCCATTTTGCAAGGCATGGAAAATACATAACT
GAGAATAGAGAAGTTCAGATCAAGGTTAGGAACAGAGAGACAGCAGAATATGGGCCAAACAGGATATCTG
TGGTAAGCAGTTCCTGCCCCGGCTCAGGGCCAAGAACAGATGGTCCCCAGATGCGGTCCCGCCCTCAGCA
GTTTCTAGAGAACCATCAGATGTTTCCAGGGTGCCCCAAGGACCTGAAATGACCCTGTGCCTTATTTGAA
CTAACCAATCAGTTCGCTTCTCGCTTCTGTTCGCGCGCTTCTGCTCCCCGAGCTCAATAAAAGAGCCCAC
AACCCCTCACTCGGCGCGCCAGTCCTCCGATAGACTGCGTCGCCCGGGTACCCGTATTCCCAATAAAGCC
TCTTGCTGTTTGCATCCGAATCGTGGACTCGCTGATCCTTGGGAGGGTCTCCTCAGATTGATTGACTGCC
CACCTCGGGGGTCTTTCATTTGGAGGTTCCACCGAGATTTGGAGACCCCTGCCCAGGGACCACCGACCCC
CCCGCCGGGAGGTAAGCTGGCCAGCGGTCGTTTCGTGTCTGTCTCTGTCTTTGTGCGTGTTTGTGCCGGC
ATCTAATGTTTGCGCCTGCGTCTGTACTAGTTAGCTAACTAGCTCTGTATCTGGCGGACCCGTGGTGGAA
CTGACGAGTTCTGAACACCCGGCCGCAACCCTGGGAGACGTCCCAGGGACTTTGGGGGCCGTTTTTGTGG
CCCGACCTGAGGAAGGGAGTCGATGTGGAATCCGACCCCGTCAGGATATGTGGTTCTGGTAGGAGACGAG
AACCTAAAACAGTTCCCGCCTCCGTCTGAATTTTTGCTTTCGGTTTGGAACCGAAGCCGCGCGTCTTGTC
TGCTGCAGCGCTGCAGCATCGTTCTGTGTTGTCTCTGTCTGACTGTGTTTCTGTATTTGTCTGAAAATTA
GGGCCAGACTGTTACCACTCCCTTAAGTTTGACCTTAGGTCACTGGAAAGATGTCGAGCGGATCGCTCAC
AACCAGTCGGTAGATGTCAAGAAGAGACGTTGGGTTACCTTCTGCTCTGCAGAATGGCCAACCTTTAACG
TCGGATGGCCGCGAGACGGCACCTTTAACCGAGACCTCATCACCCAGGTTAAGATCAAGGTCTTTTCACC
TGGCCCGCATGGACACCCAGACCAGGTCCCCTACATCGTGACCTGGGAAGCCTTGGCTTTTGACCCCCCT
CCCTGGGTCAAGCCCTTTGTACACCCTAAGCCTCCGCCTCCTCTTCCTCCATCCGCCCCGTCTCTCCCCC
TTGAACCTCCTCGTTCGACCCCGCCTCGATCCTCCCTTTATCCAGCCCTCACTCCTTCTCTAGGCGCCGG
AATTAGATCTCTCGAGATCGATGCGGCCGCGTTTAAACGTCATCAAACAAGTTTGTACAAAAAAGCAGGC
TTCGAAGGAGATAGAACCAATTCTCTAAGGAAATACTTAACCATGGTCGACTGGATCCGGTACCGAATTC
GCGGCCGCACTCGAGATATCTAGACCCAGCTTTCTTGTACAAAGTGGTTCGATGACGGTATCGATAAGCT
TGATATCGAATTCCGCCCCCCCCCCTAACGTTACTGGCCGAAGCCGCTTGGAATAAGGCCGGTGTGCGTT
TGTCTATATGTTATTTTCCACCATATTGCCGTCTTTTGGCAATGTGAGGGCCCGGAAACCTGGCCCTGTC
TTCTTGACGAGCATTCCTAGGGGTCTTTCCCCTCTCGCCAAAGGAATGCAAGGTCTGTTGAATGTCGTGA
AGGAAGCAGTTCCTCTGGAAGCTTCTTGAAGACAAACAACGTCTGTAGCGACCCTTTGCAGGCAGCGGAA
CCCCCCACCTGGCGACAGGTGCCTCTGCGGCCAAAAGCCACGTGTATAAGATACACCTGCAAAGGCGGCA
CAACCCCAGTGCCACGTTGTGAGTTGGATAGTTGTGGAAAGAGTCAAATGGCTCTCCTCAAGCGTATTCA
ACAAGGGGCTGAAGGATGCCCAGAAGGTACCCCATTGTATGGGATCTGATCTGGGGCCTCGGTGCACATG
CTTTACATGTGTTTAGTCGAGGTTAAAAAAACGTCTAGGCCCCCCGAACCACGGGGACGTGGTTTTCCTT
TGAAAAACACGATGATAATATGGCCACAACCATGGGTCTTTTCTGCAGTCACCGTCCTCGAGGCACCATG
AACCCAGCCATCAGCGTCGCTCTCCTGCTCTCAGTCTTGCAGGTGTCCCGAGGGCAGAAGGTGACCAGCC
TGACAGCCTGCCTGGTGAACCAAAACCTTCGCCTGGACTGCCGCCATGAGAATAACACCAAGGATAACTC
CATCCAGCATGAGTTCAGCCTGACCCGAGAGAAGAGGAAGCACGTGCTCTCAGGCACCCTTGGGATACCC
GAGCACACGTACCGCTCCCGCGTCACCCTCTCCAACCAGCCCTATATCAAGGTCCTTACCCTAGCCAACT
TCACCACCAAGGATGAGGGCGACTACTTTTGTGAGCTTCGCGTCTCGGGCGCGAATCCCATGAGCTCCAA
TAAAAGTATCAGTGTGTATAGAGACAAGCTGGTCAAGTGTGGCGGCATAAGCCTGCTGGTTCAGAACACA
TCCTGGATGCTGCTGCTGCTGCTTTCCCTCTCCCTCCTCCAAGCCCTGGACTTCATTTCTCTGTGACGCG
TAGAATTCGATAAAATAAAAGATTTTATTTAGTCTCCAGAAAAAGGGGGGAATGAAAGACCCCACCTGTA
GGTTTGGCAAGCTAGCTTAAGTAACGCCATTTTGCAAGGCATGGAAAATACATAACTGAGAATAGAGAAG
TTCAGATCAAGGTTAGGAACAGAGAGACAGCAGAATATGGGCCAAACAGGATATCTGTGGTAAGCAGTTC
CTGCCCCGGCTCAGGGCCAAGAACAGATGGTCCCCAGATGCGGTCCCGCCCTCAGCAGTTTCTAGAGAAC
CATCAGATGTTTCCAGGGTGCCCCAAGGACCTGAAATGACCCTGTGCCTTATTTGAACTAACCAATCAGT
TCGCTTCTCGCTTCTGTTCGCGCGCTTCTGCTCCCCGAGCTCAATAAAAGAGCCCACAACCCCTCACTCG
GCGCGCCAGTCCTCCGATAGACTGCGTCGCCCGGGTACCCGTGTATCCAATAAACCCTCTTGCAGTTGCA
TCCGACTTGTGGTCTCGCTGTTCCTTGGGAGGGTCTCCTCTGAGTGATTGACTACCCGTCAGCGGGGGTC
TTTCATGGGTAACAGTTTCTTGAAGTTGGAGAACAACATTCTGAGGGTAGGAGTCGAATATTAAGTAATC
CTGACTCAATTAGCCACTGTTTTGAATCCACATACTCCAATACTCCTGAAATAGTTCATTATGGACAGCG
CAGAAAGAGCTGGGGAGAATTGTGAAATTGTTATCCGCTCACAATTCCACACAACATACGAGCCGGAAGC
ATAAAGTGTAAAGCCTGGGGTGCCTAATGAGTGAGCTAACTCACATTAATTGCGTTGCGCTCACTGCCCG
CTTTCCAGTCGGGAAACCTGTCGTGCCAGCTGCATTAATGAATCGGCCAACGCGCGGGGAGAGGCGGTTT
GCGTATTGGGCGCTCTTCCGCTTCCTCGCTCACTGACTCGCTGCGCTCGGTCGTTCGGCTGCGGCGAGCG
GTATCAGCTCACTCAAAGGCGGTAATACGGTTATCCACAGAATCAGGGGATAACGCAGGAAAGAACATGT
GAGCAAAAGGCCAGCAAAAGGCCAGGAACCGTAAAAAGGCCGCGTTGCTGGCGTTTTTCCATAGGCTCCG
CCCCCCTGACGAGCATCACAAAAATCGACGCTCAAGTCAGAGGTGGCGAAACCCGACAGGACTATAAAGA
TACCAGGCGTTTCCCCCTGGAAGCTCCCTCGTGCGCTCTCCTGTTCCGACCCTGCCGCTTACCGGATACC
TGTCCGCCTTTCTCCCTTCGGGAAGCGTGGCGCTTTCTCATAGCTCACGCTGTAGGTATCTCAGTTCGGT
GTAGGTCGTTCGCTCCAAGCTGGGCTGTGTGCACGAACCCCCCGTTCAGCCCGACCGCTGCGCCTTATCC
GGTAACTATCGTCTTGAGTCCAACCCGGTAAGACACGACTTATCGCCACTGGCAGCAGCCACTGGTAACA
GGATTAGCAGAGCGAGGTATGTAGGCGGTGCTACAGAGTTCTTGAAGTGGTGGCCTAACTACGGCTACAC
TAGAAGAACAGTATTTGGTATCTGCGCTCTGCTGAAGCCAGTTACCTTCGGAAAAAGAGTTGGTAGCTCT
TGATCCGGCAAACAAACCACCGCTGGTAGCGGTGGTTTTTTTGTTTGCAAGCAGCAGATTACGCGCAGAA
AAAAAGGATCTCAAGAAGATCCTTTGATCTTTTCTACGGGGTCTGACGCTCAGTGGAACGAAAACTCACG
TTAAGGGATTTTGGTCATGAGATTATCAAAAAGGATCTTCACCTAGATCCTTTTAAATTAAAAATGAAGT
TTTAAATCAATCTAAAGTATATATGAGTAAACTTGGTCTGACAGTTACCAATGCTTAATCAGTGAGGCAC
CTATCTCAGCGATCTGTCTATTTCGTTCATCCATAGTTGCCTGACTCCCCGTCGTGTAGATAACTACGAT
ACGGGAGGGCTTACCATCTGGCCCCAGTGCTGCAATGATACCGCGAGACCCACGCTCACCGGCTCCAGAT
TTATCAGCAATAAACCAGCCAGCCGGAAGGGCCGAGCGCAGAAGTGGTCCTGCAACTTTATCCGCCTCCA
TCCAGTCTATTAATTGTTGCCGGGAAGCTAGAGTAAGTAGTTCGCCAGTTAATAGTTTGCGCAACGTTGT
TGCCATTGCTACAGGCATCGTGGTGTCACGCTCGTCGTTTGGTATGGCTTCATTCAGCTCCGGTTCCCAA
CGATCAAGGCGAGTTACATGATCCCCCATGTTGTGCAAAAAAGCGGTTAGCTCCTTCGGTCCTCCGATCG
TTGTCAGAAGTAAGTTGGCCGCAGTGTTATCACTCATGGTTATGGCAGCACTGCATAATTCTCTTACTGT
CATGCCATCCGTAAGATGCTTTTCTGTGACTGGTGAGTACTCAACCAAGTCATTCTGAGAATAGTGTATG
CGGCGACCGAGTTGCTCTTGCCCGGCGTCAATACGGGATAATACCGCGCCACATAGCAGAACTTTAAAAG
TGCTCATCATTGGAAAACGTTCTTCGGGGCGAAAACTCTCAAGGATCTTACCGCTGTTGAGATCCAGTTC
GATGTAACCCACTCGTGCACCCAACTGATCTTCAGCATCTTTTACTTTCACCAGCGTTTCTGGGTGAGCA
AAAACAGGAAGGCAAAATGCCGCAAAAAAGGGAATAAGGGCGACACGGAAATGTTGAATACTCATACTCT
TCCTTTTTCAATATTATTGAAGCATTTATCAGGGTTATTGTCTCATGAGCGGATACATATTTGAATGTAT
TTAGAAAAATAAACAAATAGGGGTTCCGCGCACATTTCCCCGAAAAGTGCCACCTGACGTCTAAGAAACC
ATTATTATCATGACATTAACCTATAAAAATAGGCGTATCACGAGGCCCTTTCGTCTCGCGCGTTTCGGTG
ATGACGGTGAAAACCTCTGACACATGCAGCTCCCGGAGACGGTCACAGCTTGTCTGTAAGCGGATGCCGG
GAGCAGACAAGCCCGTCAGGGCGCGTCAGCGGGTGTTGGCGGGTGTCGGGGCTGGCTTAACTATGCGGCA
TCAGAGCAGATTGTACTGAGAGTGCACCATATGCGGTGTGAAATACCGCACAGATGCGTAAGGAGAAAAT
ACCGCATCAGGCGCCATTCGCCATTCAGGCTGCGCAACTGTTGGGAAGGGCGATCGGTGCGGGCCTCTTC
GCTATTACGCCAGCTGGCGAAAGGGGGATGTGCTGCAAGGCGATTAAGTTGGGTAACGCCAGGGTTTTCC
CAGTCACGACGTTGTAAAACGACGGCGCAAGGAATGGTGCATGCAAGGAGATGGCGCCCAACAGTCCCCC
GGCCACGGGGCCTGCCACCATACCCACGCCGAAACAAGCGCTCATGAGCCCGAAGTGGCGAGCCCGATCT
TCCCCATCGGTGATGTCGGCGATATAGGCGCCAGCAACCGCACCTGTGGCGCCGGTGATGCCGGCCACGA
TGCGTCCGGCGTAGAGGCGATTAGTCCAATTTGTTAAAGACAGGATATCAGTGGTCCAGGCTCTAGTTTT
GACTCAACAATATCACCAGCTGAAGCCTATAGAGTACGAGCCATAGATAAAATAAAAGATTTTATTTAGT
CTCCAGAAAAAGGGGGGAATGAAA
