>Addgene plasmid #17442 | MSCV-IRES-Thy1.1 DEST | addgene partial sequence | sequence record 22906 | IRES-R 5'-CCTCACATTGCCAAAAGACG-3'
GCACACCGTGCCTTATTCCAAGCGGCTTCGGCCAGTAACGTTAGGGGGGGGGGCGGAATTCGATATCAAG
CTTATCGATACCGTCATCGAACCACTTTGTACAAGAAAGCTGGGTCTAGATATCTCGAGTGCGGCCGCGA
ATTCGGTACCGGATCCAGTCGACCATGGTTAAGTATTTCCTTAGAGAATTGGTTCTATCTCCTTCGAAGC
CTGCTTTTTTGTACAAACTTGTTTGATGACGTTTAAACGCGGCCGCATCGATCTCGAGAGATCTAATTCC
GGCGCCTAGAGAAGGAGTGAGGGCTGGATAAAGGGAGGATCGAGGCGGGGTCGAACGAGGAGGTTCAAGG
GGGAGAGACGGGGCGGATGGANGAAGAGGAGGCGGAGGCTTAGGGTGTACAAAGGGCTTGACCCAGGGAG
GGGGGTCAAAAGCCAAGGCTTTCCCGGTCACGATGTAGGGGACCTGGTCTGGGTGTCCATGCGGGCCAGG
TGAAAACACCTTGATCTTAACCTGGGTG
